>Addgene plasmid #208912 | CRF1R-GFP | addgene full sequence | sequence record 412636 | Addgene NGS Result
TAGTTATTAATAGTAATCAATTACGGGGTCATTAGTTCATAGCCCATATATGGAGTTCCGCGTTACATAA
CTTACGGTAAATGGCCCGCCTGGCTGACCGCCCAACGACCCCCGCCCATTGACGTCAATAATGACGTATG
TTCCCATAGTAACGCCAATAGGGACTTTCCATTGACGTCAATGGGTGGAGTATTTACGGTAAACTGCCCA
CTTGGCAGTACATCAAGTGTATCATATGCCAAGTACGCCCCCTATTGACGTCAATGACGGTAAATGGCCC
GCCTGGCATTATGCCCAGTACATGACCTTATGGGACTTTCCTACTTGGCAGTACATCTACGTATTAGTCA
TCGCTATTACCATGGTGATGCGGTTTTGGCAGTACATCAATGGGCGTGGATAGCGGTTTGACTCACGGGG
ATTTCCAAGTCTCCACCCCATTGACGTCAATGGGAGTTTGTTTTGGCACCAAAATCAACGGGACTTTCCA
AAATGTCGTAACAACTCCGCCCCATTGACGCAAATGGGCGGTAGGCGTGTACGGTGGGAGGTCTATATAA
GCAGAGCTGGTTTAGTGAACCGTCAGATCCGCTAGCGCTACCGGACTCAGATCTCGAGCTCAAGCTTCGA
ATTCATGGGAGGGCACCCGCAGCTCCGTCTCGTCAAGGCCCTTCTCCTTCTGGGGCTGAACCCCGTCTCT
GCCTCCCTCCAGGACCAGCACTGCGAGAGCCTGTCCCTGGCCAGCAACATCTCAGGACTGCAGTGCAACG
CATCCGTGGACCTCATTGGCACCTGCTGGCCCCGCAGCCCTGCGGGGCAGCTAGTGGTTCGGCCCTGCCC
TGCCTTTTTCTATGGTGTCCGCTACAATACCACAAACAATGGCTACCGGGAGTGCCTGGCCAATGGCAGC
TGGGCCGCCCGCGTGAATTACTCCGAGTGCCAGGAGATCCTCAATGAGGAGAAAAAAAGCAAGGTGCACT
ACCATGTCGCAGTCATCATCAACTACCTGGGCCACTGTATCTCCCTGGTGGCCCTCCTGGTGGCCTTTGT
CCTCTTTCTGCGGCTCAGGAGCATCCGGTGCCTGCGAAACATCATCCACTGGAACCTCATCTCCGCCTTC
ATCCTGCGCAACGCCACCTGGTTCGTGGTCCAGCTAACCATGAGCCCCGAGGTCCACCAGAGCAACGTGG
GCTGGTGCAGGTTGGTGACAGCCGCCTACAACTACTTCCATGTGACCAACTTCTTCTGGATGTTCGGCGA
GGGCTGCTACCTGCACACAGCCATCGTGCTCACCTACTCCACTGACCGGCTGCGCAAATGGATGTTCATC
TGCATTGGCTGGGGTGTGCCCTTCCCCATCATTGTGGCCTGGGCCATTGGGAAGCTGTACTACGACAATG
AGAAGTGCTGGTTTGGCAAAAGGCCTGGGGTGTACACCGACTACATCTACCAGGGCCCCATGATCCTGGT
CCTGCTGATCAATTTCATCTTCCTTTTCAACATCGTCCGCATCCTCATGACCAAGCTCCGGGCATCCACC
ACGTCTGAGACCATTCAGTACAGGAAGGCTGTGAAAGCCACTCTGGTGCTGCTGCCCCTCCTGGGCATCA
CCTACATGCTGTTCTTCGTCAATCCCGGGGAGGATGAGGTCTCCCGGGTCGTCTTCATCTACTTCAACTC
CTTCCTGGAATCCTTCCAGGGCTTCTTTGTGTCTGTGTTCTACTGTTTCCTCAATAGTGAGGTCCGTTCT
GCCATCCGGAAGAGGTGGCACCGGTGGCAGGACAAGCACTCGATCCGTGCCCGAGTGGCCCGTGCCATGT
CCATCCCCACCTCCCCAACCCGTGTCAGCTTTCACAGCATCAAGCAGTCCACAGCAGTCGCGGTACCGCG
GGCCCGGGATCCACCGGTCGCCACCATGGTGAGCAAGGGCGAGGAGCTGTTCACCGGGGTGGTGCCCATC
CTGGTCGAGCTGGACGGCGACGTAAACGGCCACAAGTTCAGCGTGTCCGGCGAGGGCGAGGGCGATGCCA
CCTACGGCAAGCTGACCCTGAAGTTCATCTGCACCACCGGCAAGCTGCCCGTGCCCTGGCCCACCCTCGT
GACCACCTTCGGCTACGGCCTGCAGTGCTTCGCCCGCTACCCCGACCACATGAAGCAGCACGACTTCTTC
AAGTCCGCCATGCCCGAAGGCTACGTCCAGGAGCGCACCATCTTCTTCAAGGACGACGGCAACTACAAGA
CCCGCGCCGAGGTGAAGTTCGAGGGCGACACCCTGGTGAACCGCATCGAGCTGAAGGGCATCGACTTCAA
GGAGGACGGCAACATCCTGGGGCACAAGCTGGAGTACAACTACAACAGCCACAACGTCTATATCATGGCC
GACAAGCAGAAGAACGGCATCAAGGTGAACTTCAAGATCCGCCACAACATCGAGGACGGCAGCGTGCAGC
TCGCCGACCACTACCAGCAGAACACCCCCATCGGCGACGGCCCCGTGCTGCTGCCCGACAACCACTACCT
GAGCTACCAGTCCGCCCTGAGCAAAGACCCCAACGAGAAGCGCGATCACATGGTCCTGCTGGAGTTCGTG
ACCGCCGCCGGGATCACTCTCGGCATGGACGAGCTGTACAAGTAAAGCGGCCGCGACTCTAGATCATAAT
CAGCCATACCACATTTGTAGAGGTTTTACTTGCTTTAAAAAACCTCCCACACCTCCCCCTGAACCTGAAA
CATAAAATGAATGCAATTGTTGTTGTTAACTTGTTTATTGCAGCTTATAATGGTTACAAATAAAGCAATA
GCATCACAAATTTCACAAATAAAGCATTTTTTTCACTGCATTCTAGTTGTGGTTTGTCCAAACTCATCAA
TGTATCTTAAGGCGTAAATTGTAAGCGTTAATATTTTGTTAAAATTCGCGTTAAATTTTTGTTAAATCAG
CTCATTTTTTAACCAATAGGCCGAAATCGGCAAAATCCCTTATAAATCAAAAGAATAGACCGAGATAGGG
T
[37 nt withheld, positions 3012-3048]
AAAGAACGTGGACTCCAACGTCAAAGG
[49 nt withheld, positions 3076-3124]
T
[91 nt withheld, positions 3126-3216]
G
[124 nt withheld, positions 3218-3341]
CAGGTGGCACTTTTCGGGGAAATGTGCGCGGAACCCCTATTTGTTTATTTTTCTAAATACATTCAAATAT
GTATCCGCTCATGAGACAATAACCCTGATAAATGCTTCAATAATATTGAAAAAGGAAGAGTCCTGAGGCG
GAAAGAACCAGCTGTGGAATGTGTGTCAGTTAGGGTGTGGAAAGTCCCCAGGCTCCCCAGCAGGCAGAAG
TATGCAAAGCATGCATCTCAATTAGTCAGCAACCAGGTGTGGAAAGTCCCCAGGCTCCCCAGCAGGCAGA
AGTATGCAAAGCATGCATCTCAATTAGTCAGCAACCATAGTCCCGCCCCTAACTCCGCCCATCCCGCCCC
TAACTCCGCCCAGTTCCGCCCATTCTCCGCCCCATGGCTGACTAATTTTTTTTATTTATGCAGAGGCCGA
GGCCGCCTCGGCCTCTGAGCTATTCCAGAAGTAGTGAGGAGGCTTTTTTGGAGGCCTAGGCTTTTGCAAA
GATCGATCAAGAGACAGGATGAGGATCGTTTCGCATGATTGAACAAGATGGATTGCACGCAGGTTCTCCG
GCCGCTTGGGTGGAGAGGCTATTCGGCTATGACTGGGCACAACAGACAATCGGCTGCTCTGATGCCGCCG
TGTTCCGGCTGTCAGCGCAGGGGCGCCCGGTTCTTTTTGTCAAGACCGACCTGTCCGGTGCCCTGAATGA
ACTGCAAGACGAGGCAGCGCGGCTATCGTGGCTGGCCACGACGGGCGTTCCTTGCGCAGCTGTGCTCGAC
GTTGTCACTGAAGCGGGAAGGGACTGGCTGCTATTGGGCGAAGTGCCGGGGCAGGATCTCCTGTCATCTC
ACCTTGCTCCTGCCGAGAAAGTATCCATCATGGCTGATGCAATGCGGCGGCTGCATACGCTTGATCCGGC
TACCTGCCCATTCGACCACCAAGCGAAACATCGCATCGAGCGAGCACGTACTCGGATGGAAGCCGGTCTT
GTCGATCAGGATGATCTGGACGAAGAGCATCAGGGGCTCGCGCCAGCCGAACTGTTCGCCAGGCTCAAGG
CGAGCATGCCCGACGGCGAGGATCTCGTCGTGACCCATGGCGATGCCTGCTTGCCGAATATCATGGTGGA
AAATGGCCGCTTTTCTGGATTCATCGACTGTGGCCGGCTGGGTGTGGCGGACCGCTATCAGGACATAGCG
TTGGCTACCCGTGATATTGCTGAAGAGCTTGGCGGCGAATGGGCTGACCGCTTCCTCGTGCTTTACGGTA
TCGCCGCTCCCGATTCGCAGCGCATCGCCTTCTATCGCCTTCTTGACGAGTTCTTCTGAGCGGGACTCTG
GGGTTCGAAATGACCGACCAAGCGACGCCCAACCTGCCATCACGAGATTTCGATTCCACCGCCGCCTTCT
ATGAAAGGTTGGGCTTCGGAATCGTTTTCCGGGACGCCGGCTGGATGATCCTCCAGCGCGGGGATCTCAT
GCTGGAGTTCTTCGCCCACCCTAGGGGGAGGCTAACTGAAACACGGAAGGAGACAATACCGGAAGGAACC
CGCGCTATGACGGCAATAAAAAGACAGAATAAAACGCACGGTGTTGGGTCGTTTGTTCATAAACGCGGGG
TTCGGTCCCAGGGCTGGCACTCTGTCGATACCCCACCGAGACCCCATTGGGGCCAATACGCCCGCGTTTC
TTCCTTTTCCCCACCCCACCCCCCAAGTTCGGGTGAAGGCCCAGGGCTCGCAGCCAACGTCGGGGCGGCA
GGCCCTGCCATAGCCTCAGGTTACTCATATATACTTTAGATTGATTTAAAACTTCATTTTTAATTTAAAA
GGATCTAGGTGAAGATCCTTTTTGATAATCTCATGACCAAAATCCCTTAACGTGAGTTTTCGTTCCACTG
AGCGTCAGACCCCGTAGAAAAGATCAAAGGATCTTCTTGAGATCCTTTTTTTCTGCGCGTAATCTGCTGC
TTGCAAACAAAAAAACCACCGCTACCAGCGGTGGTTTGTTTGCCGGATCAAGAGCTACCAACTCTTTTTC
CGAAGGTAACTGGCTTCAGCAGAGCGCAGATACCAAATACTGTTCTTCTAGTGTAGCCGTAGTTAGGCCA
CCACTTCAAGAACTCTGTAGCACCGCCTACATACCTCGCTCTGCTAATCCTGTTACCAGTGGCTGCTGCC
AGTGGCGATAAGTCGTGTCTTACCGGGTTGGACTCAAGACGATAGTTACCGGATAAGGCGCAGCGGTCGG
GCTGAACGGGGGGTTCGTGCACACAGCCCAGCTTGGAGCGAACGACCTACACCGAACTGAGATACCTACA
GCGTGAGCTATGAGAAAGCGCCACGCTTCCCGAAGGGAGAAAGGCGGACAGGTATCCGGTAAGCGGCAGG
GTCGGAACAGGAGAGCGCACGAGGGAGCTTCCAGGGGGAAACGCCTGGTATCTTTATAGTCCTGTCGGGT
TTCGCCACCTCTGACTTGAGCGTCGATTTTTGTGATGCTCGTCAGGGGGGCGGAGCCTATGGAAAAACGC
CAGCAACGCGGCCTTTTTACGGTTCCTGGCCTTTTGCTGGCCTTTTGCTCACATGTTCTTTCCTGCGTTA
TCCCCTGATTCTGTGGATAACCGTATTACCGCCATGCAT
Features (pLannotate 1.2.2; 16 found; start..end, strand, type, name):
     61..364     +  enhancer       CMV enhancer: human cytomegalovirus immediate early enhancer
    365..568     +  promoter       CMV promoter: human cytomegalovirus (CMV) immediate early promoter
    591..634     +  misc_feature   MCS (fragment): multiple cloning site
    635..1879    +  CDS            Crhr1: CRFR1_MOUSE - Also known as Crhr. Experimental evidence at protein level: Swiss-Prot protein existence level 1. G-protein coupled receptor for CRH (corticotropin-releasing factor) and UCN (urocortin). Has high affinity for CRH and UCN. Ligand binding causes a conformation change that triggers signaling via guanine nucleotide-binding proteins (G proteins) and down-stream effectors, such as adenylate cyclase. Promotes the activation of adenylate cyclase, leading to increased intracellular cAMP levels. Inhibits the activity of the calcium channel CACNA1H. Required for normal embryonic development
   1881..1908    +  misc_feature   MCS (fragment): multiple cloning site
   1916..2635    +  CDS            EYFP: enhanced YFP mammalian codon-optimized
   2652..2735    +  CDS            large T antigen (fragment): large T antigen from SV40 (simian virus 40)
   2758..2879    +  polyA_signal   SV40 poly(A) signal: SV40 polyadenylation signal
   2913..3341    -  rep_origin     f1 ori (sequence partly withheld): f1 bacteriophage origin of replication; arrow indicates direction of (+) strand synthesis
   3368..3472    +  promoter       AmpR promoter: bla
   3474..3831    +  promoter       SV40 promoter: SV40 enhancer and early promoter
   3866..4660    +  CDS            NeoR/KanR: aminoglycoside phosphotransferase from Tn5; aph(3')-II (or nptII); confers resistance to neomycin, kanamycin, and G418 (Geneticin®)
   4681..4833    +  CDS            ble (fragment): BLE_KLEPN - Experimental evidence at protein level: Swiss-Prot protein existence level 1. Binding protein with a strong affinity to the bleomycin family of antibiotics. Binds to CL990; an antimitotic-antibiotic compound. From Klebsiella pneumoniae.
   4892..4939    +  polyA_signal   HSV TK poly(A) signal: herpes simplex virus thymidine kinase polyadenylation signal (Cole and Stacy, 1985)
   5030..5046    -  polyA_signal   bGH poly(A) signal (fragment): bovine growth hormone polyadenylation signal
   5268..5856    +  rep_origin     ori: high-copy-number ColE1/pMB1/pBR322/pUC origin of replication
