[The description below was written by a language model from this plasmid's Addgene catalogue record and pLannotate feature annotations shown in this document.]
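Description:
CRF1R-GFP is a mammalian expression plasmid built on the Clontech pEYFP-N1 backbone that encodes the corticotropin-releasing factor type 1 receptor (CRHR1), a G protein-coupled receptor for CRH and urocortin that signals mainly through adenylate cyclase and cAMP. Despite the "GFP" in its name, the catalogue fields and the sequence annotation agree that the fluorescent partner is EYFP, fused to the C terminus of the receptor through a short remnant of the multiple cloning site. The catalogue lists the insert as human. The automated annotation labelled the receptor coding region by its best match to the mouse Crhr1 protein entry, which may simply reflect the close similarity of the orthologues. The record does not resolve this, and the cloning sites used are recorded as unknown.

Expression of the fusion is driven by the human cytomegalovirus immediate early enhancer and promoter and is terminated by the SV40 polyadenylation signal. The 5,970 nt plasmid replicates in E. coli from a high-copy pUC-type origin and also carries an f1 origin for single-stranded DNA production. A single NeoR/KanR cassette provides both selections. The bacterial bla promoter drives it for kanamycin selection in bacteria, while the SV40 early promoter drives it, with an HSV TK poly(A) signal, for G418 selection of stably transfected mammalian cells. The short ble, large T antigen and bGH poly(A) fragments in the table are probably annotation matches to backbone remnants rather than functional elements.

The construct is suited to transient or stable expression of a fluorescently labelled CRF1 receptor in cultured mammalian cells. This allows expression and localisation to be monitored and supports receptor pharmacology assays. The associated publication examines plant cyclotides acting as antagonists of this receptor.
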