Addgene plasmid #208912: CRF1R-GFP
Purpose: encodes the human corticotropin releasing factor 1 receptors, tagged with YFP
Depositing lab: Christian Gruber. Publication: Cyclotides Isolated from an Ipecac Root Extract Antagonize the Corticotropin Releasing Factor Type 1 Receptor. Fahradpour M, Keov P, Tognola C, Perez-Santamarina E, McCormick PJ, Ghassempour A, Gruber CW. Front Pharmacol. 2017 Sep 25;8:616. doi: 10.3389/fphar.2017.00616. eCollection 2017. PubMed 29033832.
Backbone
  Vector backbone: pEYFP-N1
  Backbone manufacturer: Clontech
  Backbone size w/o insert (bp): 4700
  Vector type: Mammalian Expression
Growth in bacteria
  Bacterial resistance: Kanamycin, 50 μg/mL
  Growth temperature: 37°C
  Growth strain: DH5alpha
  Copy number: High Copy
Gene/Insert
  Gene/Insert name: CRHR1
  Species: H. sapiens (human)
  Entrez Gene: CRHR1 (a.k.a. CRF-R, CRF-R-1, CRF-R1, CRF1, CRFR-1, CRFR1, CRH-R-1, CRH-R1, CRHR, CRHR1L)
  Tag / fusion protein: EYFP (C terminal on backbone)
  Cloning method: Restriction Enzyme; 5′ cloning site Unknown (unknown if destroyed)
Terms and licenses: Academic/Nonprofit Terms; Industry Terms: Not Available to Industry
How to cite: CRF1R-GFP was a gift from Christian Gruber (Addgene plasmid # 208912 ; http://n2t.net/addgene:208912 ; RRID:Addgene_208912)
